Addgene plasmid #105497: pAF257
Purpose: pRPF185 derived plasmid encoding an anhydrotetracyclin inducible SmBiT and HupA-LgBiT
Depositing lab: Wiep Klaas Smits. Depositing organization: Leiden University Medical Center. Publication: The Bacterial Chromatin Protein HupA Can Remodel DNA and Associates with the Nucleoid in Clostridium difficile. Oliveira Paiva AM, Friggen AH, Qin L, Douwes R, Dame RT, Smits WK. J Mol Biol. 2019 Jan 8. pii: S0022-2836(18)31160-4. doi: 10.1016/j.jmb.2019.01.001. PubMed 30633871.
Backbone
  Vector backbone: pRPF185
  Backbone manufacturer: R.P. Fagan, University of Sheffield
  Total vector size (bp): 8073
  Vector type: ATc-dependent expression in C. difficile
Growth in bacteria
  Bacterial resistance: Chloramphenicol, 25 μg/mL
  Growth temperature: 37°C
  Growth strain: DH5alpha
  Copy number: Unknown
Gene/Insert
  Gene/Insert name: SmBiT/HupA-LgBiT
  Species: C. difficile / synthetic
  Insert size (bp): 897
  Promoter: Ptet
  Cloning method: Restriction Enzyme; 5′ cloning site SacI (not destroyed); 3′ cloning site BamHI (not destroyed)
  Sequencing primers: 5′ CTGGACTTCATGAAAAACTAAAAAAAATATTG; 3′ CACCGACGAGCAAGGCAAGACCG
Terms and licenses: Academic/Nonprofit Terms; Industry Terms: Not Available to Industry
Depositor comments: Please visit https://www.biorxiv.org/content/early/2018/09/27/426809 for bioRxiv preprint.
How to cite: pAF257 was a gift from Wiep Klaas Smits (Addgene plasmid # 105497 ; http://n2t.net/addgene:105497 ; RRID:Addgene_105497)
