[The description below was written by a language model from this plasmid's Addgene catalogue record and pLannotate feature annotations shown in this document.]
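Description:
pAF257 is an 8,073 bp E. coli–Clostridium difficile shuttle plasmid derived from pRPF185, built for anhydrotetracycline (ATc)-inducible expression in C. difficile. In E. coli it replicates from a high-copy ColE1/pUC-type origin and is selected with chloramphenicol through the clostridial catP acetyltransferase gene. An IncP oriT with the adjacent traJ gene (and a traI fragment) allows the plasmid to be mobilised by conjugation from an E. coli donor into C. difficile. The first roughly 3.3 kb of the sequence carries no annotated features. A replicon that works in C. difficile would be expected in a shuttle vector of this kind, but the feature table does not identify one.

The regulatory module consists of a Tn10-type tetR gene transcribed divergently from the Ptet promoter, which carries a tet operator. TetR holds the promoter off until ATc relieves repression. The 897 bp insert, cloned between SacI and BamHI, encodes two products of the split NanoLuc (NanoBiT) complementation system. One is the small SmBiT peptide on its own. The other is the C. difficile histone-like nucleoid protein HupA fused at its C-terminus to LgBiT, the large fragment of the engineered Oplophorus luciferase. The annotation picks up the hup and luciferase reading frames, while SmBiT is too short to be detected and presumably lies between the operator and hup.

Because SmBiT is not attached to a binding partner here, the construct most plausibly serves as a background or specificity control in luminescence assays of HupA self-interaction in living C. difficile, although the record does not state this role outright.
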