Features (pLannotate 1.2.2; 9 found; start..end, strand, type, name):
   3333..3956    -  CDS            TetR: tetracycline repressor TetR; tetR from transposon Tn10; TetR binds to the tetracycline operator tetO to inhibit transcription. This inhibition can be relieved by adding tetracycline or doxycycline.
   4066..4084    +  protein_bind   tet operator: bacterial operator O1 for the tetR and tetA genes tetracycline repressor TetR
   4220..4489    +  CDS            hup: DBH_CLOPA - Experimental evidence at protein level: Swiss-Prot protein existence level 1. Histone-like DNA-binding protein which is capable of wrapping DNA to stabilize it, and thus to prevent its denaturation under extreme environmental conditions. From Clostridium pasteurianum.
   4550..5017    +  CDS            LUCI_OPLGR (fragment): Experimental evidence at protein level: Swiss-Prot protein existence level 1. Catalytic subunit of oplophorus-luciferin 2-monooxygenase. Oxidoreductase that converts coelenterazine (the oplophorus luciferin) to coelenteramide under emission of blue light with a maximum at 454 nm. Is also active with bisdeoxycoelenterazine. From Oplophorus gracilirostris (Luminous shrimp).
   5234..5329    -  CDS            traI (fragment): TRAI6_ECOLX - Experimental evidence at protein level: Swiss-Prot protein existence level 1. The initiation process of transfer DNA synthesis requires the interaction of at least three plasmid-specific components (TraH, I, and J) at the transfer origin resulting in the assembly of a specialised nucleoprotein complex - the relaxosome. Site- and strand-specific cleavage at the transfer origin is dependent on TraI and TraJ. From Escherichia coli.
   5367..5738    -  CDS            traJ: oriT-recognizing protein; traJ
   5771..5880    -  oriT           oriT: incP origin of transfer
   6259..6879    -  CDS            catP: CAT2_CLOPF - Protein inferred from homology: Swiss-Prot protein existence level 3. This enzyme is an effector of chloramphenicol resistance in bacteria. From Clostridium perfringens.
   7242..7830    -  rep_origin     ori: high-copy-number ColE1/pMB1/pBR322/pUC origin of replication
>Addgene plasmid #105497 | pAF257 | addgene full sequence | sequence record 209873 | Addgene NGS Result
GTGCACCAATTTTTTACTTTTCTATTTTAGAATCTAGCATTTCCAATGCTTACTAATACTATTTTTGATT
TTTAACTTGTTTTAAAAAAGCACCTACTAATTAGGATTCTAGCTCTATATTCTAGTTATACATTCTCTAT
ATTCTAGCTCTATATTCTAGTTATACATTCTCTATATTCTAGCTCTATATTCTAGTTATACATTCTCTAT
ATTCTAGCTCTATATTCTAGTTATACATTCTCTATATTCTAGCTCTATATTCTAGTTATACATTCTCTAT
ATTCTAGCTCTATATTCTAGTTATACATTCTCTATATTCTAGCTCTATATTCTAGTTATACATTCTCTAA
AAAACATATATATATATACTACATATATATGTACAATTATTTTACCAAAAGAAATTTTTAAAACGGCTTA
ATTTCAATACTTTGATGCCATTTTTTTTTTGCAATTCTCGTACAATTATTTTACCAAAAGAAATTTTTAT
TAATTAGTTTTTTTGCATAAAAATAGGACTAGAAAATCAATTCTAATCCTATCAAAAATCTACTTGTTTA
ATCTATATGTATAGTACATAAATCCTCTATCATTTATTTTAGTTTCCCATACATCTAAAATTTTAGTATC
TAATAAAGATTCTATCATATTTGAAATTCTTTGCTGTGTTACTCCTAAATCTTTTGCTAATTCCTCTTGA
TTAATTCTTAATATATTTCCTTTTATTTTATCATCTTTGACCAATAAATCTTGCTTATATCTCATATGAG
TATATAATCTTAATTCTTCAGTTGAAATTATTCCCCAAATTACTGCCATGGTAACAAAGTAACTAATAGT
ATATTGTTTATCTATATTACATCTAACTTCTTTTACATTGTATGTATCTTTTATTCCTAGCTTTGTAACA
CCTTTTGTTTTTGTAATATAATCATTATGTTGAAGTTCTTTTAATGTTTCTCTTAATGTCTTTTCACTCA
TAACAATGTTTTTAACTTTCTTCTTACGTTTATAGGTTATCAGCTCCATTATATCGTCTATGTTTAATTC
TCTATCTTTATTGTTAAGTAACACATTATAGATAAACAATTGATTACCAGTCATTATTTTAACCCCTTTC
CTATTCTTATATTTCAAATCCTTTGAGTGCTTATGTGGCATATTGAACAAAGTATCTTCATCACTATATA
TAAAATCTGATTCTATTTTATTCCAACAATCACTATTAAACTCACAACCTGTACAACCAAAATTAACCGT
TTTAAGCTTCTCATACATATACTTGACTTGATATTCTAGCTCACTATTTGAAAGACTATTTTGTGATATA
TAGTTCCATTCTCTAGCAACGGATATTACTTGACTTAAACTTTTATTCCTCAATCTTAAAGTCACAACTA
TTTTTTGCAAATCTAGGTTTTTATGTCCATCTTTACTACCATTTTTTAAAATATCTACTATACAATTTGG
TAGCTTACTATCTAATATATATTTTGTATTAGTATTACCTACTGTTTTTACATCTTTGCAATATTTTTTA
GCTAACTTTTCTATGTCATATCTATATATATTTTTGTCTTGGTGTATTATTTTTACTTGTTTAGTAGTAT
TTTTAATATTATATGTATAAGGTACTCTTAATACTTGAGTAGATAAATTTGCTTGTTTATCTGCACCCAA
TTTATTTATTAATGTATTTGTAACTTCTGATACTAACTTAATGTTATTAGTTTTATTAATTAGCACATAA
ACATGGAATCCATTTCCACTATCAACTAGGATATGATAATGTAATCCTATCTTAGTAAATAAATTAATTA
TATCTTTATAATTAAAACCTTGTCCTAATTCTTTTTTGTCAAAATCAAATCCTAATGCATATCTATTTAT
TAAGTTTTCATTGGTTCCTGCTTTTCCATCAGTTGTACATAGGTTAAAAAATGTATTTTCATAATAAATA
TTTTTTGCGAAGGTAAATTCTACTATATCATCTATATTTTTAAAAAAAGTTGTTTTACTATATTCTTTAA
ATTCTTCTCCGAGTTCTAATTGTTTACTATTACTTTTATTATTTTGAAATACTCTAACATATTCATTATC
AATAAGATTATTTCCTTGTCCTATACCATCTCTAAATACTGCCATTAGAAATTTTTTCAACTTATATTTT
GAATCTAATTGTTCCATATATTTATTATCTCCTTATCTAGTTTTTTTAAGAGATAACACTACATTAAATA
TATACTTATTGACTAATCAACTTTTACAACTATTGAATAATTTTAGCTTAGTATGTATAATAATATTGTT
AAGATGCTAAAATTGATAGCAATATTATTATATAACTACAGATACTTAATCAGTTAGACCGATATTGGAG
TTGGTAGCTCCATAAACTCAATTGGTAGTTGAGTTGTCATTGTCTAGTAGTATTATCTCATTTTGTTGTT
ATCTTAAAATATTATTTTAAAAATACTCTGCTTGGTCGGCTTAGGGTATTTTTTTTGTTTAATTCCAATA
TTGGTTCAAACTCCTGTGTAATACTTTTGACACTTCCATCTGTATTGAATTGACAGTTGATATGGTATCT
CATTATTGGCTTGTTCTTATGTTTTTCTATGTATTTATTTTTTACTTTCAAATAATTTGTATTTCCATTT
TTAGTTATGTTTAACACACTATCCTTATTACTCAATAAAATTATTTTTTGTTTTAACATATGATTTATAG
AATCTAAAAATTGATATTGACTTATAATAGTACTTTCTACCTCTCTAGCTTTTTCTAGTGTTTCAAATTC
TTCAAACTCTGCTATATTGCTATAGTATAGCTTATCATTAATAATATTATCTGACAACTTTAATTCCATT
TTATAAAACAATTCCAAGTTATGTATAAAATTTTTAATGTTACAACATATAGACTTATTATTTGTTCTTA
TATGGTATCTCCATTTACTACTTCTAGCTCTCATGTTATATGCACAACTACTCCCAACATAAACATATAT
TGCTTGTTCTAACTCATATTTTTGTAAAATTTCAACATCATATCCAGTCAAATCGTACTCTCTCTTATAT
ACAAATGGTTTTTCTAATTTTTTGTTCAATAAATCTCCTCCTATTTCTTACTTAATTTAGCTAAAAATCT
ATTTATATTTCACCTCCTTTTTGACTTTAAGCCTACGAATACCATATTTATGATTATAACATCTTCTATT
TTTCCCAAATCCTTACATCTCCCCTAATTTTTAGACTTAAGGGCGAATTCTGCATCAAGCTAGCATAAAA
ATAAGAAGCCTGCATTTGCAGGCTTCTTATTTTTATGGTACCTTAAGACCCACTTTCACATTTAAGTTGT
TTTTCTAATCCGCATATGATCAATTCAAGGCCGAATAAGAAGGCTGGCTCTGCACCTTGGTGATCAAATA
ATTCGATAGCTTGTCGTAATAATGGCGGCATACTATCAGTAGTAGGTGTTTCCCTTTCTTCTTTAGCGAC
TTGATGCTCTTGATCTTCCAATACGCAACCTAAAGTAAAATGCCCCACAGCGCTGAGTGCATATAATGCA
TTCTCTAGTGAAAAACCTTGTTGGCATAAAAAGGCTAATTGATTTTCGAGAGTTTCATACTGTTTTTCTG
TAGGCCGTGTACCTAAATGTACTTTTGCTCCATCGCGATGACTTAGTAAAGCACATCTAAAACTTTTAGC
GTTATTACGTAAAAAATCTTGCCAGCTTTCCCCTTCTAAAGGGCAAAAGTGAGTATGGTGCCTATCTAAC
ATCTCAATGGCTAAGGCGTCGAGCAAAGCCCGCTTATTTTTTACATGCCAATACAATGTAGGCTGCTCTA
CACCTAGCTTCTGGGCGAGTTTACGGGTTGTTAAACCTTCGATTCCGACCTCATTAAGCAGCTCTAATGC
GCTGTTAATCACTTTACTTTTATCTAATCTAGACATCATTAATTCCTCCTTTTTGTTGACATTATATCAT
TGATAGAGTTATTTGTCAAACTAGTTTTTTATTTCGATGCCCTGGACTTCATGAAAAACTAAAAAAAATA
TTGACACTCTATCATTGATAGAGTATAATTAAAATAAGCTTGATCGTAGCGTTAACAGATCTGAGCTCCT
GCAGTAAAGGAGAAAATTTTGTGACAGGTTATAGACTTTTTGAAGAAATTCTATAGCTCGATCGCTGCAG
TAAAGGAGAAAATTTTGTGAATAAAGCTGAATTAGTATCAAAGATGGCAGAAAAAAGTGGATTAACAAAG
AAGGAAGCAGAAGCTGCGTTAAACGCATTTATGAGTTCTGTTCAAGATGCACTAGTAAATAATGAAAAAG
TTCAATTAGTTGGATTTGGAACATTTGAGACAAGAGAAAGAGCTGCTAGACAAGGAAGAAATCCAAGAGA
TCCAGAGCAAGTTATAGATATACCAGCTTCTAAAGCACCAGTTTTCAAAGCTGGAAAAGGATTAAAGGAT
ATAATAAATGGAGCGGCCGCAGGTTCTAGTGGTGGTGGTGGTTCTGGTGGTGGTGGTTCTAGTGGTGTTT
TTACACTTGAAGATTTTGTGGGTGATTGGGAACAAACTGCTGCATATAATTTAGATCAAGTTTTAGAACA
GGGTGGAGTGAGTTCTCTTTTACAAAATCTTGCAGTCTCAGTTACACCAATACAAAGAATAGTTAGAAGT
GGAGAAAATGCATTAAAGATCGATATACATGTAATAATTCCTTATGAGGGACTATCAGCAGACCAAATGG
CACAAATTGAGGAAGTATTCAAAGTTGTATATCCAGTAGACGATCATCACTTTAAAGTAATATTACCTTA
TGGAACTTTAGTAATTGATGGTGTAACACCAAATATGTTAAATTATTTTGGTAGACCATACGAAGGGATT
GCAGTTTTTGATGGAAAGAAAATAACCGTAACAGGCACTTTGTGGAATGGAAATAAAATAATAGATGAAA
GGTTAATTACACCTGATGGATCTATGTTGTTTAGAGTAACTATAAACAGTTAGGGATCCTATAAGTTTTA
ATAAAACTTTAAATAGAAAAAGGCTTCTCTCATGAGAAGTCTTTTTTATTTAAAATAAATATAAAATAAA
ATAGAGGCTATAAATAGCCTCTATTTTATGTGAGAAATCCCTAAATAAAAAGATGCCAGTGTGCTGGAAT
TCGCCCTTAGGCTGCGCTAGGGACCTCTTTAGCTCCTTGGAAGCTGTCAGTAGTAGGGGATCGGTCTTGC
CTTGCTCGTCGGTGATGTACTTCACCAGCTCCGCGAAGTCGCTCTTCTTGATGGAGCGCATGGGGACGTG
CTTGGCAATCACGCGCACCCCCCGGCCGTTTTAGCGGCTAAAAAAGTCATGGCTCTGCCCTCGGGCGGAC
CACGCCCATCATGACCTTGCCAAGCTCGTCCTGATTCTCTTCGATCTTCGCCAGCAGGGCGAGGATCGTG
GCATCACCGAACCGCGCCGTGCGCGGGTCGTCGGTGAGCCAGAGTTTCAGCAGGCCGCCCAGGCGGCCCA
GGTCGCCATTGATGCGGGCCAGCTCGCGGACGTGCTCATAGTCCACGACGCCCGTGATTTTGTAGCCCTG
GCCGACGGCCAGCAGGTAGGCCGACAGGCTCATGCCGGCCGCCGCCGCCTTTTCCTCAATCGCTCTTCGT
TCGTCTGGAAGGCAGTACACCTTGATAGGTGGGCTGCCCTTCCTGGTTGGCTTGGTTTCATCAGCCATCC
GCTTGCCCTCATCTGTTACGCCGGCGGTAGCCGGCCAGCCTCGCAGAGCAGGATTCCCGTTGAGCACCGC
CAGGTGCGAATAAGGGACAGTGAAGAAGGAACACCCGCTCGCGGGTGGGCCTACTTCACCTATCCTGCCC
GGCTGACGCCGTTGGATACACCAAGGAAAGTCTACACGAACCCTTTGGCAAAATCCTGTATATCGTGCGA
AAAAGGATGGATATACCGAAAAAATCGCTATAATGACCCCGAAGCAGGAAGGGCGAATTCTGCAGATCTG
ACCGGTCTCTGAAAATATAAAAACCACAGATTGATACTAAAACCTTGGTTGTGTTGCTTTTCGGGGCTTA
AATCAAGGAAAAATCCTTGTTTTAAGCCTTTCAAAAAGAAACACAAGGTCTTTGTACTAACCTGTGGTTA
TGTATAAAATTGTAGATTTTAGGGTAACAAAAAACACCGTATTTCTACGATGTTTTTGCTTAAATACTTG
TTTTTAGTTACAGACAAACCTGAAGTTAACTATTTATCAATTCCTGCAATTCGTTTACAAAACGGCAAAT
GTGAAATCCGTCACATACTGCGTGATGAACTTGAATTGCCAAAGGAAGTATAATTTTGTTATCTTCTTTA
TAATATTTCCCCATAGTAAAAATAGGAATCAAATAATCATATCCTTTCTGCAAATTCAGATTAAAGCCAT
CGAAGGTTGACCACGGTATCATAGATACATTAAAAATGTTTTCCGGAGCATTTGGCTTTCCTTCCATTCT
ATGATTGTTTCCATACCGTTGCGTATCACTTTCATAATCTGCTAAAAATGATTTAAAGTCAGACTTACAC
TCAGTCCAAAGGCTGGAAAATGTTTCAGTATCATTGTGAAATATTGTATAGCTTGGTATCATCTCATCAT
ATATCCCCAATTCACCATCTTGATTGATTGCCGTCCTAAACTCTGAATGGCGGTTTACAATCATTGCAAT
ATAATAAAGCATTGCAGGATATAGTTTCATTCCCTTTTCCTTTATTTGTGTGATATCCACTTTAACGGTC
ATGCTGTAGGTACAAGGTACACTTGCAAAGTAGTGGTCAAAATACTCTTTTCTGTTCCAACTATTTTTAT
CAATTTTTTCAAATACCATCTAAGTTCCCTCTCAAATTCAAGTTTATCGCTCTAATGAACAAAGATATTA
TACCACATTTTTGTGAATTTTTCAACTTGCCCACTTCGACTGCACTCCCGACTTAATAACTTCTTGAACA
CTTGCCGAAAAAGAAAAACTGCCGGGTACGTACCCGGGGATCGATCCCCGGCCGAGCGCTCTTCCGCTTC
CTCGCTCACTGACTCGCTGCGCTCGGTCGTTCGGCTGCGGCGAGCGGTATCAGCTCACTCAAAGGCGGTA
ATACGGTTATCCACAGAATCAGGGGATAACGCAGGAAAGAACATGTGAGCAAAAGGCCAGCAAAAGGCCA
GGAACCGTAAAAAGGCCGCGTTGCTGGCGTTTTTCCATAGGCTCCGCCCCCCTGACGAGCATCACAAAAA
TCGACGCTCAAGTCAGAGGTGGCGAAACCCGACAGGACTATAAAGATACCAGGCGTTTCCCCCTTGAAGC
TCCCTCGTGCGCTCTCCTGTTCCGACCCTGCCGCTTACCGGATACCTGTCCGCCTTTCTCCCTTCGGGAA
GCGTGGCGCTTTCTCATAGCTCACGCTGTAGGTATCTCAGTTCGGTGTAGGTCGTTCGCTCCAAGCTGGG
CTGTGTGCACGAACCCCCCGTTCAGCCCGACCGCTGCGCCTTATCCGGTAACTATCGTCTTGAGTCCAAC
CCGGTAAGACACGACTTATCGCCACTGGCAGCAGCCACTGGTAACAGGATTAGCAGAGCGAGGTATGTAG
GCGGTGCTACAGAGTTCTTGAAGTGGTGGCCTAACTACGGCTACACTAGAAGAACAGTATTTGGTATCTG
CGCTCTGCTGAAGCCAGTTACCTTCGGAAAAAGAGTTGGTAGCTCTTGATCCGGCAAACAAACCACCGCT
GGTAGCGGTGGTTTTTTTGTTTGCAAGCAGCAGATTACGCGCAGAAAAAAAGGATCTCAAGAAGATCCTT
TGATCTTTTCTACGGGGTCTGACGCTCAGTGGAACGAAAACTCACGTTAAGGGATTTTGGTCATGAAATG
CAAGTTTCTAACTAACATACATCATAGTTACTAAACTATGGTAACTATAATTTTATTAACTATATTAAGC
ACTGATTAGTACTATAACTCAATATAAGCATATCCCCTGTATCGTAACTAGAGAACCAAACGACGGAAAA
AGCGATATAGATAAGTTTAGATA
